>Addgene plasmid #55037 | mCherry-EB3-7 | addgene full sequence | sequence record 269079 | Addgene NGS Result
ATTACCGCCATGCATTAGTTATTAATAGTAATCAATTACGGGGTCATTAGTTCATAGCCCATATATGGAG
TTCCGCGTTACATAACTTACGGTAAATGGCCCGCCTGGCTGACCGCCCAACGACCCCCGCCCATTGACGT
CAATAATGACGTATGTTCCCATAGTAACGCCAATAGGGACTTTCCATTGACGTCAATGGGTGGAGTATTT
ACGGTAAACTGCCCACTTGGCAGTACATCAAGTGTATCATATGCCAAGTACGCCCCCTATTGACGTCAAT
GACGGTAAATGGCCCGCCTGGCATTATGCCCAGTACATGACCTTATGGGACTTTCCTACTTGGCAGTACA
TCTACGTATTAGTCATCGCTATTACCATGGTGATGCGGTTTTGGCAGTACATCAATGGGCGTGGATAGCG
GTTTGACTCACGGGGATTTCCAAGTCTCCACCCCATTGACGTCAATGGGAGTTTGTTTTGGCACCAAAAT
CAACGGGACTTTCCAAAATGTCGTAACAACTCCGCCCCATTGACGCAAATGGGCGGTAGGCGTGTACGGT
GGGAGGTCTATATAAGCAGAGCTGGTTTAGTGAACCGTCAGATCCGCTAGCGCTACCGGACTCAGATCTC
GAGCTCAAGCTTCGAATTCTGCAGTCGACTGCCACCATGGCCGTCAATGTGTACTCCACATCTGTGACCA
GTGAAAATCTGAGTCGCCATGATATGCTTGCATGGGTCAACGACTCCCTGCACCTCAACTATACCAAGAT
AGAACAGCTTTGTTCAGGGGCAGCCTACTGCCAGTTCATGGACATGCTCTTCCCCGGCTGTGTGCACTTG
AGGAAAGTGAAGTTCCAGGCCAAACTAGAGCATGAATACATCCACAACTTCAAGGTGCTGCAAGCAGCTT
TCAAGAAGATGGGTGTTGACAAAATCATTCCTGTAGAGAAATTAGTGAAAGGAAAATTCCAAGATAATTT
TGAGTTTATTCAGTGGTTTAAGAAATTCTTTGACGCAAACTATGATGGAAAGGATTACAACCCTCTGCTG
GCGCGGCAGGGCCAGGACGTAGCGCCACCTCCTAACCCAGGTGATCAGATCTTCAACAAATCCAAGAAAC
TCATTGGCACAGCAGTTCCACAGAGGACGTCCCCCACAGGCCCAAAAAACATGCAGACCTCTGGCCGGCT
GAGCAATGTGGCCCCCCCCTGCATTCTCCGGAAGAATCCTCCATCAGCCCGAAATGGCGGCCATGAGACT
GATGCCCAAATTCTTGAACTCAACCAACAGCTGGTGGACTTGAAGCTGACAGTGGATGGGCTGGAGAAGG
AACGTGACTTCTACTTCAGCAAACTTCGTGACATCGAGCTCATCTGCCAGGAGCATGAAAGTGAAAACAG
CCCTGTTATCTCAGGCATCATTGGCATCCTCTATGCCACAGAGGAAGGATTCGCACCCCCTGAGGACGAT
GAGATTGAAGAGCATCAACAAGAAGACCAGGACGAGTACCTGGATCCACCGGTCGCCACCATGGTGAGCA
AGGGCGAGGAGGATAACATGGCCATCATCAAGGAGTTCATGCGCTTCAAGGTGCACATGGAGGGCTCCGT
GAACGGCCACGAGTTCGAGATCGAGGGCGAGGGCGAGGGCCGCCCCTACGAGGGCACCCAGACCGCCAAG
CTGAAGGTGACCAAGGGTGGCCCCCTGCCCTTCGCCTGGGACATCCTGTCCCCTCAGTTCATGTACGGCT
CCAAGGCCTACGTGAAGCACCCCGCCGACATCCCCGACTACTTGAAGCTGTCCTTCCCCGAGGGCTTCAA
GTGGGAGCGCGTGATGAACTTCGAGGACGGCGGCGTGGTGACCGTGACCCAGGACTCCTCCCTGCAGGAC
GGCGAGTTCATCTACAAGGTGAAGCTGCGCGGCACCAACTTCCCCTCCGACGGCCCCGTAATGCAGAAGA
AGACCATGGGCTGGGAGGCCTCCTCCGAGCGGATGTACCCCGAGGACGGCGCCCTGAAGGGCGAGATCAA
GCAGAGGCTGAAGCTGAAGGACGGCGGCCACTACGACGCTGAGGTCAAGACCACCTACAAGGCCAAGAAG
CCCGTGCAGCTGCCCGGCGCCTACAACGTCAACATCAAGTTGGACATCACCTCCCACAACGAGGACTACA
CCATCGTGGAACAGTACGAACGCGCCGAGGGCCGCCACTCCACCGGCGGCATGGACGAGCTGTACAAGTA
AAGCGGCCGCGACTCTAGATCATAATCAGCCATACCACATTTGTAGAGGTTTTACTTGCTTTAAAAAACC
TCCCACACCTCCCCCTGAACCTGAAACATAAAATGAATGCAATTGTTGTTGTTAACTTGTTTATTGCAGC
TTATAATGGTTACAAATAAAGCAATAGCATCACAAATTTCACAAATAAAGCATTTTTTTCACTGCATTCT
AGTTGTGGTTTGTCCAAACTCATCAATGTATCTTAAGGCGTAAATTGTAAGCGTTAATATTTTGTTAAAA
TTCGCGTTAAATTTTTGTTAAATCAGCTCATTTTTTAACCAATAGGCCGAAATCGGCAAAATCCCTTATA
AATCAAAAGAATAGACCGAGATAGGGT
[37 nt withheld, positions 2618-2654]
AAAGAACGTGGACTCCAACGTCAAAGG
[49 nt withheld, positions 2682-2730]
T
[91 nt withheld, positions 2732-2822]
G
[124 nt withheld, positions 2824-2947]
CAGGTGGCACTTTTCGGGGAAATGTGCGCGGAACCCCTATTTGTTTATTTTTCTAAATACATTCAAATAT
GTATCCGCTCATGAGACAATAACCCTGATAAATGCTTCAATAATATTGAAAAAGGAAGAGTCCTGAGGCG
GAAAGAACCAGCTGTGGAATGTGTGTCAGTTAGGGTGTGGAAAGTCCCCAGGCTCCCCAGCAGGCAGAAG
TATGCAAAGCATGCATCTCAATTAGTCAGCAACCAGGTGTGGAAAGTCCCCAGGCTCCCCAGCAGGCAGA
AGTATGCAAAGCATGCATCTCAATTAGTCAGCAACCATAGTCCCGCCCCTAACTCCGCCCATCCCGCCCC
TAACTCCGCCCAGTTCCGCCCATTCTCCGCCCCATGGCTGACTAATTTTTTTTATTTATGCAGAGGCCGA
GGCCGCCTCGGCCTCTGAGCTATTCCAGAAGTAGTGAGGAGGCTTTTTTGGAGGCCTAGGCTTTTGCAAA
GATCGATCAAGAGACAGGATGAGGATCGTTTCGCATGATTGAACAAGATGGATTGCACGCAGGTTCTCCG
GCCGCTTGGGTGGAGAGGCTATTCGGCTATGACTGGGCACAACAGACAATCGGCTGCTCTGATGCCGCCG
TGTTCCGGCTGTCAGCGCAGGGGCGCCCGGTTCTTTTTGTCAAGACCGACCTGTCCGGTGCCCTGAATGA
ACTGCAAGACGAGGCAGCGCGGCTATCGTGGCTGGCCACGACGGGCGTTCCTTGCGCAGCTGTGCTCGAC
GTTGTCACTGAAGCGGGAAGGGACTGGCTGCTATTGGGCGAAGTGCCGGGGCAGGATCTCCTGTCATCTC
ACCTTGCTCCTGCCGAGAAAGTATCCATCATGGCTGATGCAATGCGGCGGCTGCATACGCTTGATCCGGC
TACCTGCCCATTCGACCACCAAGCGAAACATCGCATCGAGCGAGCACGTACTCGGATGGAAGCCGGTCTT
GTCGATCAGGATGATCTGGACGAAGAGCATCAGGGGCTCGCGCCAGCCGAACTGTTCGCCAGGCTCAAGG
CGAGCATGCCCGACGGCGAGGATCTCGTCGTGACCCATGGCGATGCCTGCTTGCCGAATATCATGGTGGA
AAATGGCCGCTTTTCTGGATTCATCGACTGTGGCCGGCTGGGTGTGGCGGACCGCTATCAGGACATAGCG
TTGGCTACCCGTGATATTGCTGAAGAGCTTGGCGGCGAATGGGCTGACCGCTTCCTCGTGCTTTACGGTA
TCGCCGCTCCCGATTCGCAGCGCATCGCCTTCTATCGCCTTCTTGACGAGTTCTTCTGAGCGGGACTCTG
GGGTTCGAAATGACCGACCAAGCGACGCCCAACCTGCCATCACGAGATTTCGATTCCACCGCCGCCTTCT
ATGAAAGGTTGGGCTTCGGAATCGTTTTCCGGGACGCCGGCTGGATGATCCTCCAGCGCGGGGATCTCAT
GCTGGAGTTCTTCGCCCACCCTAGGGGGAGGCTAACTGAAACACGGAAGGAGACAATACCGGAAGGAACC
CGCGCTATGACGGCAATAAAAAGACAGAATAAAACGCACGGTGTTGGGTCGTTTGTTCATAAACGCGGGG
TTCGGTCCCAGGGCTGGCACTCTGTCGATACCCCACCGAGACCCCATTGGGGCCAATACGCCCGCGTTTC
TTCCTTTTCCCCACCCCACCCCCCAAGTTCGGGTGAAGGCCCAGGGCTCGCAGCCAACGTCGGGGCGGCA
GGCCCTGCCATAGCCTCAGGTTACTCATATATACTTTAGATTGATTTAAAACTTCATTTTTAATTTAAAA
GGATCTAGGTGAAGATCCTTTTTGATAATCTCATGACCAAAATCCCTTAACGTGAGTTTTCGTTCCACTG
AGCGTCAGACCCCGTAGAAAAGATCAAAGGATCTTCTTGAGATCCTTTTTTTCTGCGCGTAATCTGCTGC
TTGCAAACAAAAAAACCACCGCTACCAGCGGTGGTTTGTTTGCCGGATCAAGAGCTACCAACTCTTTTTC
CGAAGGTAACTGGCTTCAGCAGAGCGCAGATACCAAATACTGTTCTTCTAGTGTAGCCGTAGTTAGGCCA
CCACTTCAAGAACTCTGTAGCACCGCCTACATACCTCGCTCTGCTAATCCTGTTACCAGTGGCTGCTGCC
AGTGGCGATAAGTCGTGTCTTACCGGGTTGGACTCAAGACGATAGTTACCGGATAAGGCGCAGCGGTCGG
GCTGAACGGGGGGTTCGTGCACACAGCCCAGCTTGGAGCGAACGACCTACACCGAACTGAGATACCTACA
GCGTGAGCTATGAGAAAGCGCCACGCTTCCCGAAGGGAGAAAGGCGGACAGGTATCCGGTAAGCGGCAGG
GTCGGAACAGGAGAGCGCACGAGGGAGCTTCCAGGGGGAAACGCCTGGTATCTTTATAGTCCTGTCGGGT
TTCGCCACCTCTGACTTGAGCGTCGATTTTTGTGATGCTCGTCAGGGGGGCGGAGCCTATGGAAAAACGC
CAGCAACGCGGCCTTTTTACGGTTCCTGGCCTTTTGCTGGCCTTTTGCTCACATGTTCTTTCCTGCGTTA
TCCCCTGATTCTGTGGATAACCGT
Features (pLannotate 1.2.2; 15 found; start..end, strand, type, name):
     76..379     +  enhancer       CMV enhancer: human cytomegalovirus immediate early enhancer
    380..583     +  promoter       CMV promoter: human cytomegalovirus (CMV) immediate early promoter
    606..659     +  misc_feature   MCS (fragment): multiple cloning site
    667..1509    +  CDS            MAPRE3: MARE3_HUMAN - Experimental evidence at protein level: Swiss-Prot protein existence level 1. Plus-end tracking protein (+TIP) that binds to the plus-end of microtubules and regulates the dynamics of the microtubule cytoskeleton. Promotes microtubule growth. May be involved in spindle function by stabilizing microtubules and anchoring them at centrosomes. Also acts as a regulator of minus-end microtubule organization: interacts with the complex formed by AKAP9 and PDE4DIP, leading to recruit CAMSAP2 to the Golgi apparatus, thereby tethering non- centrosomal minus-end microtubules to the Golgi, a
   1531..2238    +  CDS            mCherry: mCherry is a basic (constitutively fluorescent) red fluorescent protein published in 2004, derived from Discosoma sp.. It is reported to be a very rapidly-maturing monomer with low acid sensitivity.
   2258..2341    +  CDS            large T antigen (fragment): large T antigen from SV40 (simian virus 40)
   2364..2485    +  polyA_signal   SV40 poly(A) signal: SV40 polyadenylation signal
   2519..2947    -  rep_origin     f1 ori (sequence partly withheld): f1 bacteriophage origin of replication; arrow indicates direction of (+) strand synthesis
   2974..3078    +  promoter       AmpR promoter: bla
   3080..3437    +  promoter       SV40 promoter: SV40 enhancer and early promoter
   3472..4266    +  CDS            NeoR/KanR: aminoglycoside phosphotransferase from Tn5; aph(3')-II (or nptII); confers resistance to neomycin, kanamycin, and G418 (Geneticin®)
   4287..4439    +  CDS            ble (fragment): BLE_KLEPN - Experimental evidence at protein level: Swiss-Prot protein existence level 1. Binding protein with a strong affinity to the bleomycin family of antibiotics. Binds to CL990; an antimitotic-antibiotic compound. From Klebsiella pneumoniae.
   4498..4545    +  polyA_signal   HSV TK poly(A) signal: herpes simplex virus thymidine kinase polyadenylation signal (Cole and Stacy, 1985)
   4636..4652    -  polyA_signal   bGH poly(A) signal (fragment): bovine growth hormone polyadenylation signal
   4874..5462    +  rep_origin     ori: high-copy-number ColE1/pMB1/pBR322/pUC origin of replication
