[The description below was written by a language model from this plasmid's Addgene catalogue record and pLannotate feature annotations shown in this document.]
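Description:
mCherry-EB3-7 is a mammalian expression plasmid encoding human EB3 (MAPRE3), a microtubule plus-end tracking protein, fused to the red fluorescent protein mCherry. The backbone is an mCherry fusion vector. In the 5,561-nt sequenced record, the CMV immediate early enhancer and promoter sit upstream of a remnant of the multiple cloning site, followed by the MAPRE3 coding sequence and then, after a short linker gap, the mCherry coding sequence, so that mCherry lies at the C terminus of EB3, consistent with the catalogue entry. The transcript is terminated by an SV40 polyadenylation signal. The small large T antigen fragment annotated just before it is most likely part of the SV40-derived 3′ region rather than a functional element.

Propagation in bacteria relies on a high-copy ColE1/pUC-type origin, and an f1 origin is also present for single-stranded DNA production. A single NeoR/KanR gene (Tn5 aminoglycoside phosphotransferase) serves both hosts. A bacterial bla-type promoter drives it for kanamycin selection in E. coli, and the adjacent SV40 enhancer/early promoter drives it in mammalian cells for G418 selection of stable lines, with an HSV TK polyadenylation signal downstream. The short ble and bGH poly(A) fragments annotated nearby appear to be incidental partial matches.

The construct serves as a localization marker for microtubule ends. Because EB3 binds growing plus ends, the fusion can be used to visualise microtubule tips and their dynamics by fluorescence microscopy in transfected cells, with mCherry excitation and emission recorded as 587 and 610 nm. The cloning method is not stated in the record.
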