Addgene plasmid #55037: mCherry-EB3-7
Purpose: Localization: MT End Binding Protein, Excitation: 587, Emission: 610
Depositing lab: Michael Davidson. Depositing organization: Florida State University, Tallahassee.
Backbone
  Vector backbone: mCherry
  Backbone size w/o insert (bp): 4750
  Vector type: Mammalian Expression
  Selectable markers: Neomycin (select with G418)
Growth in bacteria
  Bacterial resistance: Kanamycin, 50 μg/mL
  Growth temperature: 37°C
  Growth strain: DH5alpha
  Copy number: High Copy
Gene/Insert
  Gene/Insert name: EB3 (alt name: NM_012326.2)
  Species: H. sapiens (human)
  Entrez Gene: MAPRE3 (a.k.a. EB3, EBF3, EBF3-S, RP3)
  Promoter: CMV
  Tag / fusion protein: mCherry (C terminal on backbone)
  Cloning method: Unknown
  Sequencing primers: 5′ CMV-F; 3′ SV40pA-R
Terms and licenses: Academic/Nonprofit Terms; Industry Terms: Not Available to Industry
Depositor comments: . Excitation = 587; Emission = 610
How to cite: mCherry-EB3-7 was a gift from Michael Davidson (Addgene plasmid # 55037 ; http://n2t.net/addgene:55037 ; RRID:Addgene_55037)
