>Addgene plasmid #55037 | mCherry-EB3-7 | addgene partial sequence | sequence record 98922 | mCherry-R 5'-TTGGTCACCTTCAGCTTGG-3'
CCTCGATCTCGAACTCGTGGCCGTTCACGGAGCCCTCCATGTGCACCTTGAAGCGCATGAACTCCTTGAT
GATGGCCATGTTATCCTCCTCGCCCTTGCTCACCATGGTGGCGACCGGTGGATCCAGGTACTCGTCCTGG
TCTTCTTGTTGATGCTCTTCAATCTCATCGTCCTCAGGGGGTGCGAATCCTTCCTCTGTGGCATAGAGGA
TGCCAATGATGCCTGAGATAACAGGGCTGTTTTCACTTTCATGCTCCTGGCAGATGAGCTCGATGTCACG
AAGTTTGCTGAAGTAGAAGTCACGTTCCTTCTCCAGCCCATCCACTGTCAGCTTCAAGTCCACCAGCTGT
TGGTTGAGTTCAAGAATTTGGGCATCAGTCTCATGGCCGCCATTTCGGGCTGATGGAGGATTCTTCCGGA
GAATGCAGGGGGGGGCCACATTGCTCAGCCGGCCAGAGGTCTGCATGTTTTTTGGGCCTGTGGGGGACGT
CCTCTGTGGAACTGCTGTGCCAATGAGTTTCTTGGATTTGTTGAAGATCTGATCACCTGGGTTAGGAGGT
GGCGCTACGTCCTGGCCCTGCCGCGCCAGCAGAGGGTTGTAATCCTTTCCATCATAGTTTGCGTCAAAGA
ATTTCTTAAACCACTGAATAAACTCAAAATTATCTTGGAATTTTCCTTTCACTAATTTCTCTACAGGAAT
GATTTTGTCAACACCCATCTTCTTGAAAGCTGCTTGCAGCACCTTGAAGTTGTGGATGTATTCATGCTCT
AGTTTGGCCTGGAACTTCACTTTCCTCAAGTGCACACAGCCGGG
